Addgene plasmid #45040: ZNF668-Flag-D11
Depositing lab: Shiaw-Yih Lin. Depositing organization: University of Texas MD Anderson Cancer Center. Publication: ZNF668 functions as a tumor suppressor by regulating p53 stability and function in breast cancer. Hu R, Peng G, Dai H, Breuer EK, Stemke-Hale K, Li K, Gonzalez-Angulo AM, Mills GB, Lin SY. Cancer Res. 2011 Oct 15;71(20):6524-34. doi: 10.1158/0008-5472.CAN-11-0853. Epub 2011 Aug 18. PubMed 21852383.
Backbone
  Vector backbone: p3XFLAG-CMV
  Backbone manufacturer: sigma
  Backbone size w/o insert (bp): 6400
  Total vector size (bp): 7681
  Vector type: Mammalian Expression
  Selectable markers: Neomycin (select with G418)
Growth in bacteria
  Bacterial resistance: Ampicillin, 100 μg/mL
  Growth temperature: 37°C
  Growth strain: DH5alpha
  Copy number: High Copy
Gene/Insert
  Gene/Insert name: ZNF668 Deletion11
  Species: H. sapiens (human)
  Insert size (bp): 1281
  Mutation: contains aa 1-427
  GenBank ID: NM_024706.3
  Entrez Gene: ZNF668
  Tag / fusion protein: FLAG (N terminal on insert)
Terms and licenses: Academic/Nonprofit Terms; Industry Terms: Not Available to Industry
How to cite: ZNF668-Flag-D11 was a gift from Shiaw-Yih Lin (Addgene plasmid # 45040 ; http://n2t.net/addgene:45040 ; RRID:Addgene_45040)
