[The description below was written by a language model from this plasmid's Addgene catalogue record.]
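Description:
ZNF668-Flag-D11 is a mammalian expression plasmid built on the commercial p3XFLAG-CMV backbone (about 6.4 kb), carrying a truncated form of the human zinc finger protein ZNF668. With the insert, the construct totals roughly 7.7 kb. It is maintained in E. coli as a high-copy plasmid under ampicillin selection, and it carries a neomycin resistance marker so that transfected mammalian cells can be selected with G418, allowing stable as well as transient expression. No feature table accompanies the record, so individual elements such as the replication origin or polyadenylation signal are not listed. The backbone name indicates that expression is driven by the CMV immediate-early promoter, a strong constitutive promoter in most mammalian cell lines.

The insert, named "Deletion11," is a 1,281 bp fragment encoding amino acids 1–427 of ZNF668, which retains the N-terminal portion of the protein and lacks the C-terminal residues beyond position 427. A FLAG epitope is fused to the N terminus of the insert; the backbone name suggests the triple-FLAG version, which allows sensitive detection by western blot or immunofluorescence and efficient immunoprecipitation with anti-FLAG antibodies.

The numbering of the construct implies it belongs to a series of ZNF668 deletion mutants, a design typically used to map the protein regions needed for a given interaction or activity. The associated study examined ZNF668 as a breast cancer tumor suppressor that regulates p53 stability and function, so this truncation is most plausibly suited to domain-mapping experiments in that context, although the record does not state its specific purpose.
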