>Addgene plasmid #45040 | ZNF668-Flag-D11 | addgene partial sequence | sequence record 64929 | hGH-pA-R 5'-CCAGCTTGGTTCCCAATAGA-3'
CCCTTGCTCCATACCACCCCCCTCCACCCCATAATATTATAGAAGGACACCTAGTCAGACAAAATGATGC
AACTTAATTTTATTAGGACAAGGCTGGTGGGCACTGGAGTGGCAACTTCCAGGGCCAGGAGAGGCACTGG
GGAGGGGTCACAGGGATGCCACCCGGGATCCTCTAGAGTCGACTGGTACCGATATCAGATCTATCGATGA
ATTCCGGTCACTCCTGTGCAGGGGGCACACCCGCGGCCTCACTGCTTCGATGGGTCCGCTCGTGCTTCCT
CAGGCTCGACGACACCACAAAGGATTTCCCACATGCGTTACAGTGGAAGGGGCGCTCCCCCGAGTGCACC
CGGCTATGCTTCGTGAGGCTGGCACGCTCGGCGAAGGCTCGCCCGCACTCCTCACAGCGGAAGGGCCGCT
GGCCAGAGTGCACCAGCGCGTGCCGCTTGAGGTCCCAGGACGCCACGAACGTCTTGTCACATTGCAGGCA
CTTGAACGGCCGGTCGCCTGTGTGCACACGCCGGTGCATGGCCAGGTCCGCCGGCTGCCGGAAGTCCTTG
CCGCACTTCTCGCAGTGGTATGGCTTCACCCCTTCATGGGCGCGCTGGTGGCGACGGAAGCTCGAGGGGT
CGGAGAACATGCGGCCGCAGCGCGGGCACAGGAAGGGCTTCTCCCCCGAGTGCGTGCGCTCGTGGCTCTG
GTAGGAACTGAGCTGCGTGAAGCCCTTGCCGCAGGCCGGGCAGCGGTAGGGCTTCTGTGCCGCGTGGATG
CGCTGGTGGCACGTGAGCGAGGATGAGCGGGAGAAGCTCTTCCCGCACTC
