>Addgene plasmid #45040 | ZNF668-Flag-D11 | addgene partial sequence | sequence record 65286 | CMV-F 5'-CGCAAATGGGCGGTAGGCGTG-3'
ACCGTCAGAATTAACCATGGACTACAAAGACCATGACGGTGATTATAAAGATCATGACATCGATTACAAG
GATGACGATGACAAGCTTGGGATGGAAGTGGAGGCTGCAGAGGCCCGGTCCCCAGCCCCCGGCTACAAGC
GCTCGGGCCGCCGCTACAAGTGCCTGTCCTGTACCAAGACATTTCCAAACGCGCCCAGGGCAGCGCGCCA
CGCTGCCACACATGGGCCGGCAGACTGCTCTGAAGAGGTGGCCGAGGTGAAGCCAAAGCCAGAGACAGAA
GCTAAGGCAGAGGAAGCCAGTGGGGAGAAGGTGTCAGGCTCCGCGGCCAAGCCTAGGCCCTATGCGTGTC
CGCTATGCCCCAAGGCCTACAAGACGGCACCCGAGCTGCGCAGCCACGGGCGCAGCCACACGGGGGAGAA
GCCCTTTCCGTGCCCCGAGTGCGGCCGCCGCTTCATGCAGCCCGTGTGCCTGCGCGTGCACCTGGCCTCG
CACGCTGGCGAACTGCCCTTCCGCTGTGCGCACTGCCCGAAGGCCTATGGCGCGCTCTCCAAGCTCAAGA
TCCACCAGCGTGGCCACACAGGCGAGCGGCCTTACGCCTGCGCCGACTGCGGCAAGAGCTTTGCTGACCC
TTCAGTGTTCCGCAAGCACCGGCGTACTCACGCTGGCCTGCGGCCCTACAGCTGTGAGCGTTGCGGTAAA
GCCTATGCGGAGCTCAAGGACCTCCGCAACCATGAGCGGTCCCACACCGGCGAGCGCCCCTTCCTCTGCT
CCGAGTGCGGGAAGAGCTTCTCCCGCTCATCCTCGCTCACGTGCCACCAGCGCATCCACGCGGCACAGAA
GCCCT
